Addgene plasmid #69053: plenti-UbcP-IKZF3-3xHA-pGK-Pur
Purpose: lentiviral expression of IKZF3 with HA tag
Depositing lab: William Kaelin. Depositing organization: Dana-Farber Cancer Institute. Publication: The myeloma drug lenalidomide promotes the cereblon-dependent destruction of Ikaros proteins. Lu G, Middleton RE, Sun H, Naniong M, Ott CJ, Mitsiades CS, Wong KK, Bradner JE, Kaelin WG Jr. Science. 2014 Jan 17;343(6168):305-9. doi: 10.1126/science.1244917. Epub 2013 Nov 29. PubMed 24292623.
Backbone
  Vector backbone: plenti-UBCgate-3xHA-pGK-PUR
  Vector type: Mammalian Expression, Lentiviral
  Selectable markers: Puromycin
Growth in bacteria
  Bacterial resistance: Kanamycin, 25 μg/mL
  Growth temperature: 30°C
  Growth strain: NEB Stable
  Copy number: Unknown
Gene/Insert
  Gene/Insert name: IKZF3 (alt name: IKAROS family zinc finger 3)
  Species: H. sapiens (human)
  Entrez Gene: IKZF3 (a.k.a. AIO, AIOLOS, IMD84, ZNFN1A3)
  Promoter: UBC
  Tag / fusion protein: HA (C terminal on backbone)
  Cloning method: Gateway Cloning
  Sequencing primers: 5′ hUBCpro-F
Terms and licenses: Academic/Nonprofit Terms; Industry Terms: Not Available to Industry
How to cite: plenti-UbcP-IKZF3-3xHA-pGK-Pur was a gift from William Kaelin (Addgene plasmid # 69053 ; http://n2t.net/addgene:69053 ; RRID:Addgene_69053)
