[The description below was written by a language model from this plasmid's Addgene catalogue record and pLannotate feature annotations shown in this document.]
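Description:
plenti-UbcP-IKZF3-3xHA-pGK-Pur is a self-inactivating HIV-1-based lentiviral transfer plasmid (about 11.1 kb) for stable expression of HA-tagged human IKZF3 (Aiolos, an Ikaros-family zinc finger transcription factor important in lymphocyte differentiation) in mammalian cells. It was made by Gateway recombination of the IKZF3 coding sequence into the plenti-UBCgate-3xHA-pGK-PUR destination backbone, which leaves attB1 and attB2 sites flanking the open reading frame. In bacteria it replicates from a high-copy ColE1/pUC-type origin and is selected with kanamycin through a Tn5 NeoR/KanR gene preceded by both a bacterial (bla) promoter and the SV40 early promoter. An f1 origin, an SV40 origin and a T7 promoter are also present in the backbone.

The viral genome is transcribed from a CMV enhancer/promoter fused to a truncated 5' LTR, a Tat-independent arrangement. It carries the Ψ packaging signal with a partial gag sequence, the RRE for Rev-dependent nuclear export, and the cPPT/CTS. Within the provirus, the human ubiquitin C promoter drives IKZF3, which reads through attB2 into the C-terminal HA tag supplied by the backbone. The annotation detects only an HA fragment, whereas the construct name indicates three copies. A downstream mouse PGK promoter independently expresses puromycin N-acetyltransferase for selecting transduced cells, followed by a single loxP site, a WPRE to enhance transcript expression, and the ΔU3 3' LTR, which inactivates the LTR promoter after integration.

The stated purpose is lentiviral expression of HA-tagged IKZF3. The associated publication concerns lenalidomide-induced, cereblon-dependent degradation of Ikaros proteins, a setting in which the epitope tag would allow the protein's abundance to be followed.
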