Features (pLannotate 1.2.2; 32 found; start..end, strand, type, name):
    106..223     +  misc_feature   cPPT/CTS: central polypurine tract and central termination sequence of HIV-1
    289..306     +  ncRNA          5' miR-30a (fragment): sequence upstream of the 71-nt precursor of the human miR-30a microRNA (Zeng et al., 2002) miRNA
    315..1526    +  promoter       UbC promoter: human ubiquitin C promoter
   1575..1592    +  protein_bind   attB1 (fragment): mutant version of attB; core recombination site for the Gateway® BP reaction BP Clonase™
   1598..3124    +  CDS            IKZF3: IKZF3_HUMAN - Also known as ZNFN1A3. Experimental evidence at protein level: Swiss-Prot protein existence level 1. Transcription factor that plays an important role in the regulation of lymphocyte differentiation. Plays an essential role in regulation of B-cell differentiation, proliferation and maturation to an effector state. Involved in regulating BCL2 expression and controlling apoptosis in T-cells in an IL2-dependent manner. From Homo sapiens (Human).
   3127..3150    -  protein_bind   attB2: mutant version of attB; recombination site for the Gateway® BP reaction BP Clonase™
   3263..3286    +  CDS            HA (fragment): HA (human influenza hemagglutinin) epitope tag
   3328..3827    +  promoter       PGK promoter: mouse phosphoglycerate kinase 1 promoter
   3848..4447    +  CDS            PuroR: puromycin N-acetyltransferase; pac from Streptomyces alboniger; confers resistance to puromycin
   4478..4511    +  protein_bind   loxP: Cre-mediated recombination occurs in the 8-bp core sequence (GCATACAT). Cre recombinase
   4544..4567    +  misc_feature   MCS (fragment): pBluescript multiple cloning site
   4567..5155    +  misc_feature   WPRE: woodchuck hepatitis virus posttranscriptional regulatory element
   5156..5175    +  misc_feature   MCS (fragment): pBluescript multiple cloning site
   5177..5362    +  CDS            nef (fragment): NEF_HV1Z2 - Experimental evidence at protein level: Swiss-Prot protein existence level 1. Extracellular Nef protein targets CD4(+) T-lymphocytes for apoptosis by interacting with CXCR4 surface receptors. From Human immunodeficiency virus type 1 group M subtype D (isolate Z2/CDC-Z34) (HIV-1).
   5364..5597    +  LTR            3' LTR (ΔU3): self-inactivating 3' long terminal repeat (LTR) from HIV-1
   5669..5790    +  polyA_signal   SV40 poly(A) signal: SV40 polyadenylation signal
   5830..5965    +  rep_origin     SV40 ori: SV40 origin of replication
   5986..6004    -  promoter       T7 promoter: promoter for bacteriophage T7 RNA polymerase
   6027..6385    -  rep_origin     f1 ori (sequence partly withheld): f1 bacteriophage origin of replication; arrow indicates direction of (+) strand synthesis
   6412..6516    +  promoter       AmpR promoter: bla
   6518..6875    +  promoter       SV40 promoter: SV40 enhancer and early promoter
   6910..7704    +  CDS            NeoR/KanR: aminoglycoside phosphotransferase from Tn5; aph(3')-II (or nptII); confers resistance to neomycin, kanamycin, and G418 (Geneticin®)
   7725..7877    +  CDS            ble (fragment): BLE_KLEPN - Experimental evidence at protein level: Swiss-Prot protein existence level 1. Binding protein with a strong affinity to the bleomycin family of antibiotics. Binds to CL990; an antimitotic-antibiotic compound. From Klebsiella pneumoniae.
   7936..7983    +  polyA_signal   HSV TK poly(A) signal: herpes simplex virus thymidine kinase polyadenylation signal (Cole and Stacy, 1985)
   8312..8900    +  rep_origin     ori: high-copy-number ColE1/pMB1/pBR322/pUC origin of replication
   9075..9378    +  enhancer       CMV enhancer: human cytomegalovirus immediate early enhancer
   9379..9578    +  promoter       CMV promoter: human cytomegalovirus (CMV) immediate early promoter
   9596..9776    +  LTR            5' LTR (truncated): truncated 5' long terminal repeat (LTR) from HIV-1
   9823..9948    +  misc_feature   HIV-1 Ψ: packaging signal of human immunodeficiency virus type 1
   9932..10270   +  CDS            HIV-1 gag (fragment): gag protein from human immunodeficiency virus 1; gag
  10445..10678   +  misc_feature   RRE: The Rev response element (RRE) of HIV-1 allows for Rev-dependent mRNA export from the nucleus to the cytoplasm.
  11055..56      +  CDS            Rev (fragment) (across the origin): human immunodeficiency virus 1 (HIV-1) Rev protein; rev; enhances nuclear export of unspliced and incompletely spliced viral mRNAs
>Addgene plasmid #69053 | plenti-UbcP-IKZF3-3xHA-pGK-Pur | addgene full sequence | sequence record 210603 | Addgene NGS Result
GAAGAAGAAGGTGGAGAGAGAGACAGAGACAGATCCATTCGATTAGTGAACGGATCGGCACTGCGTGCGC
CAATTCTGCAGACAAATGGCAGTATTCATCCACAATTTTAAAAGAAAAGGGGGGATTGGGGGGTACAGTG
CAGGGGAAAGAATAGTAGACATAATAGCAACAGACATACAAACTAAAGAATTACAAAAACAAATTACAAA
AATTCAAAATTTTCGGGTTTATTACAGGGACAGCAGAGATCCAGTTTGGTTAGTACCGGGCCCGCTCTAG
CCCTAGATTTAACCCAACAGAAGGCTCGACGCGTGGCCTCCGCGCCGGGTTTTGGCGCCTCCCGCGGGCG
CCCCCCTCCTCACGGCGAGCGCTGCCACGTCAGACGAAGGGCGCAGCGAGCGTCCTGATCCTTCCGCCCG
GACGCTCAGGACAGCGGCCCGCTGCTCATAAGACTCGGCCTTAGAACCCCAGTATCAGCAGAAGGACATT
TTAGGACGGGACTTGGGTGACTCTAGGGCACTGGTTTTCTTTCCAGAGAGCGGAACAGGCGAGGAAAAGT
AGTCCCTTCTCGGCGATTCTGCGGAGGGATCTCCGTGGGGCGGTGAACGCCGATGATTATATAAGGACGC
GCCGGGTGTGGCACAGCTAGTTCCGTCGCAGCCGGGATTTGGGTCGCGGTTCTTGTTTGTGGATCGCTGT
GATCGTCACTTGGTGAGTAGCGGGCTGCTGGGCTGGCCGGGGCTTTCGTGGCCGCCGGGCCGCTCGGTGG
GACGGAAGCGTGTGGAGAGACCGCCAAGGGCTGTAGTCTGGGTCCGCGAGCAAGGTTGCCCTGAACTGGG
GGTTGGGGGGAGCGCAGCAAAATGGCGGCTGTTCCCGAGTCTTGAATGGAAGACGCTTGTGAGGCGGGCT
GTGAGGTCGTTGAAACAAGGTGGGGGGCATGGTGGGCGGCAAGAACCCAAGGTCTTGAGGCCTTCGCTAA
TGCGGGAAAGCTCTTATTCGGGTGAGATGGGCTGGGGCACCATCTGGGGACCCTGACGTGAAGTTTGTCA
CTGACTGGAGAACTCGGTTTGTCGTCTGTTGCGGGGGCGGCAGTTATGGCGGTGCCGTTGGGCAGTGCAC
CCGTACCTTTGGGAGCGCGCGCCCTCGTCGTGTCGTGACGTCACCCGTTCTGTTGGCTTATAATGCAGGG
TGGGGCCACCTGCCGGTAGGTGTGCGGTAGGCTTTTCTCCGTCGCAGGACGCAGGGTTCGGGCCTAGGGT
AGGCTCTCCTGAATCGACAGGCGCCGGACCTCTGGTGAGGGGAGGGATAAGTGAGGCGTCAGTTTCTTTG
GTCGGTTTTATGTACCTATCTTCTTAAGTAGCTGAAGCTCCGGTTTTGAACTATGCGCTCGGGGTTGGCG
AGTGTGTTTTGTGAAGTTTTTTAGGCACCTTTTGAAATGTAATCATTTGGGTCAATATGTAATTTTCAGT
GTTAGACTAGTAAATTGTCCGCTAAATTCTGGCCGTTTTTGGCTTTTTTGTTAGACGCTAGACTGCCGGA
TCGAATTGTCGACGAATTCGGATCTGGCCAATCACAAGTTTGTACAAAAAAGTTGGCATGGAAGATATAC
AAACAAATGCGGAACTGAAAAGCACTCAGGAGCAGTCTGTGCCCGCAGAAAGTGCAGCGGTTTTGAATGA
CTACAGTTTAACCAAATCTCATGAAATGGAAAATGTGGACAGTGGAGAAGGCCCAGCCAATGAAGATGAA
GACATAGGAGATGATTCAATGAAAGTGAAAGATGAATACAGTGAAAGAGATGAGAATGTTTTAAAGTCAG
AACCCATGGGAAATGCAGAAGAGCCTGAAATCCCTTACAGCTATTCAAGAGAATATAATGAATATGAAAA
CATTAAGTTGGAGAGACATGTTGTCTCATTCGATAGTAGCAGGCCAACCAGTGGAAAGATGAACTGCGAT
GTGTGTGGATTATCCTGCATCAGCTTCAATGTCTTAATGGTTCATAAGCGAAGCCATACTGGTGAACGCC
CATTCCAGTGTAATCAGTGTGGGGCATCTTTTACTCAGAAAGGTAACCTCCTCCGCCACATTAAACTGCA
CACAGGGGAAAAACCTTTTAAGTGTCACCTCTGCAACTATGCATGCCAAAGAAGAGATGCGCTCACGGGG
CATCTTAGGACACATTCTGTGGAGAAACCCTACAAATGTGAGTTTTGTGGAAGGAGTTACAAGCAGAGAA
GTTCCCTTGAGGAGCACAAGGAGCGCTGCCGTACATTTCTTCAGAGCACTGACCCAGGGGACACTGCAAG
TGCGGAGGCAAGACACATCAAAGCAGAGATGGGAAGTGAAAGAGCTCTCGTACTGGACAGATTAGCAAGC
AATGTGGCAAAACGAAAAAGCTCAATGCCTCAGAAATTCATTGGTGAGAAGCGCCACTGCTTTGATGTCA
ACTATAATTCAAGTTACATGTATGAGAAAGAGAGTGAGCTCATACAGACCCGCATGATGGACCAAGCCAT
CAATAACGCCATCAGCTATCTTGGCGCCGAAGCCCTGCGCCCCTTGGTCCAGACACCGCCTGCTCCCACC
TCGGAGATGGTTCCAGTTATCAGCAGCATGTATCCCATAGCCCTCACCCGGGCTGAGATGTCAAACGGTG
CCCCTCAAGAGCTGGAAAAGAAAAGCATCCACCTTCCAGAGAAGAGCGTGCCTTCTGAGAGAGGCCTCTC
TCCCAACAATAGTGGCCACGACTCCACGGACACTGACAGCAACCATGAAGAACGCCAGAATCACATCTAT
CAGCAAAATCACATGGTCCTGTCTCGGGCCCGCAATGGGATGCCACTTCTGAAGGAGGTTCCCCGCTCTT
ACGAACTCCTCAAGCCCCCGCCCATCTGCCCAAGAGACTCCGTCAAAGTGATCAACAAGGAAGGGGAGGT
GATGGATGTGTATCGGTGTGACCACTGCCGCGTCCTCTTCCTGGACTATGTGATGTTCACGATTCACATG
GGCTGCCACGGCTTCCGTGACCCTTTCGAGTGTAACATGTGTGGATATCGAAGCCATGATCGGTATGAGT
TCTCGTCTCACATAGCCAGAGGAGAACACAGAGCCCTGCTGAAGTGCCCAACTTTCTTGTACAAAGTGGT
GGGTGGAGGCGGTTCAGGTGGCGGAGGAAGCGGAGGCGGTGGAAGTTACCCCTACGACGTGCCCGACTAC
GCCGGCTATCCGTATGATGTCCCGGACTATGCAGGATCCTATCCATACGACGTTCCAGATTACGCTTAGT
TAATTAAGGCCGGCCCTCGAGGTTAACGAATTCTACCGGGTAGGGGAGGCGCTTTTCCCAAGGCAGTCTG
GAGCATGCGCTTTAGCAGCCCCGCTGGGCACTTGGCGCTACACAAGTGGCCTCTGGCCTCGCACACATTC
CACATCCACCGGTAGGCGCCAACCGGCTCCGTTCTTTGGTGGCCCCTTCGCGCCACCTTCTACTCCTCCC
CTAGTCAGGAAGTTCCCCCCCGCCCCGCAGCTCGCGTCGTGCAGGACGTGACAAATGGAAGTAGCACGTC
TCACTAGTCTCGTGCAGATGGACAGCACCGCTGAGCAATGGAAGCGGGTAGGCCTTTGGGGCAGCGGCCA
ATAGCAGCTTTGCTCCTTCGCTTTCTGGGCTCAGAGGCTGGGAAGGGGTGGGTCCGGGGGNNNNNNNNGG
GGCGGGCTCAGGGGCGGGGCGGGCGCCCGAAGGTCCTCCGGAGGCCCGGCATTCTGCACGCTTCAAAAGC
GCACGTCTGCCGCGCTGTTCTCCTCTTCCTCATCTCCGGGCCTTTCGACCTGCAGCCCAAGCTTACCATG
ACCGAGTACAAGCCCACGGTGCGCCTCGCCACCCGCGACGACGTCCCCAGGGCCGTACGCACCCTCGCCG
CCGCGTTCGCCGACTACCCCGCCACGCGCCACACCGTCGATCCGGACCGCCACATCGAGCGGGTCACCGA
GCTGCAAGAACTCTTCCTCACGCGCGTCGGGCTCGACATCGGCAAGGTGTGGGTCGCGGACGACGGCGCC
GCGGTGGCGGTCTGGACCACGCCGGAGAGCGTCGAAGCGGGGGCGGTGTTCGCCGAGATCGGCCCGCGCA
TGGCCGAGTTGAGCGGTTCCCGGCTGGCCGCGCAGCAACAGATGGAAGGCCTCCTGGCGCCGCACCGGCC
CAAGGAGCCCGCGTGGTTCCTGGCCACCGTCGGCGTCTCGCCCGACCACCAGGGCAAGGGTCTGGGCAGC
GCCGTCGTGCTCCCCGGAGTGGAGGCGGCCGAGCGCGCCGGGGTGCCCGCCTTCCTGGAGACCTCCGCGC
CCCGCAACCTCCCCTTCTACGAGCGGCTCGGCTTCACCGTCACCGCCGACGTCGAGGTGCCCGAAGGACC
GCGCACCTGGTGCATGACCCGCAAGCCCGGTGCCTGATGTACAAGTAGGAATTCGTCGAGGGACCTAATA
ACTTCGTATAGCATACATTATACGAAGTTATACATGTTTAAGGGTTCCGGTTCCACTAGGTACAATTCGA
TATCAAGCTTATCGATAATCAACCTCTGGATTACAAAATTTGTGAAAGATTGACTGGTATTCTTAACTAT
GTTGCTCCTTTTACGCTATGTGGATACGCTGCTTTAATGCCTTTGTATCATGCTATTGCTTCCCGTATGG
CTTTCATTTTCTCCTCCTTGTATAAATCCTGGTTGCTGTCTCTTTATGAGGAGTTGTGGCCCGTTGTCAG
GCAACGTGGCGTGGTGTGCACTGTGTTTGCTGACGCAACCCCCACTGGTTGGGGCATTGCCACCACCTGT
CAGCTCCTTTCCGGGACTTTCGCTTTCCCCCTCCCTATTGCCACGGCGGAACTCATCGCCGCCTGCCTTG
CCCGCTGCTGGACAGGGGCTCGGCTGTTGGGCACTGACAATTCCGTGGTGTTGTCGGGGAAATCATCGTC
CTTTCCTTGGCTGCTCGCCTGTGTTGCCACCTGGATTCTGCGCGGGACGTCCTTCTGCTACGTCCCTTCG
GCCCTCAATCCAGCGGACCTTCCTTCCCGCGGCCTGCTGCCGGCTCTGCGGCCTCTTCCGCGTCTTCGCC
TTCGCCCTCAGACGAGTCGGATCTCCCTTTGGGCCGCCTCCCCGCATCGATACCGTCGACCTCGATCGAG
ACCTAGAAAAACATGGAGCAATCACAAGTAGCAATACAGCAGCTACCAATGCTGATTGTGCCTGGCTAGA
AGCACAAGAGGAGGAGGAGGTGGGTTTTCCAGTCACACCTCAGGTACCTTTAAGACCAATGACTTACAAG
GCAGCTGTAGATCTTAGCCACTTTTTAAAAGAAAAGGGGGGACTGGAAGGGCTAATTCACTCCCAACGAA
GACAAGATCTGCTTTTTGCTTGTACTGGGTCTCTCTGGTTAGACCAGATCTGAGCCTGGGAGCTCTCTGG
CTAACTAGGGAACCCACTGCTTAAGCCTCAATAAAGCTTGCCTTGAGTGCTTCAAGTAGTGTGTGCCCGT
CTGTTGTGTGACTCTGGTAACTAGAGATCCCTCAGACCCTTTTAGTCAGTGTGGAAAATCTCTAGCAGTA
GTAGTTCATGTCATCTTATTATTCAGTATTTATAACTTGCAAAGAAATGAATATCAGAGAGTGAGAGGAA
CTTGTTTATTGCAGCTTATAATGGTTACAAATAAAGCAATAGCATCACAAATTTCACAAATAAAGCATTT
TTTTCACTGCATTCTAGTTGTGGTTTGTCCAAACTCATCAATGTATCTTATCATGTCTGGCTCTAGCTAT
CCCGCCCCTAACTCCGCCCATCCCGCCCCTAACTCCGCCCAGTTCCGCCCATTCTCCGCCCCATGGCTGA
CTAATTTTTTTTATTTATGCAGAGGCCGAGGCCGCCTCGGCCTCTGAGCTATTCCAGAAGTAGTGAGGAG
GCTTTTTTGGAGGCCTAGGGACGTACCCAATTCGCCCTATAGTGAGTCGTATTAGCATGTGAGCAAAAGG
CCAGCATAAATCAAAAGAATAGACCGAGATAGGGT
[37 nt withheld, positions 6056-6092]
AAAGAACGTGGACTCCAACGTCAAAGG
[49 nt withheld, positions 6120-6168]
T
[91 nt withheld, positions 6170-6260]
G
[124 nt withheld, positions 6262-6385]
CAGGTGGCACTTTTCGGGGAAATGTGCGCGGAACCCCTATTTGTTTATTTTTCTAAATACATTCAAATAT
GTATCCGCTCATGAGACAATAACCCTGATAAATGCTTCAATAATATTGAAAAAGGAAGAGTCCTGAGGCG
GAAAGAACCAGCTGTGGAATGTGTGTCAGTTAGGGTGTGGAAAGTCCCCAGGCTCCCCAGCAGGCAGAAG
TATGCAAAGCATGCATCTCAATTAGTCAGCAACCAGGTGTGGAAAGTCCCCAGGCTCCCCAGCAGGCAGA
AGTATGCAAAGCATGCATCTCAATTAGTCAGCAACCATAGTCCCGCCCCTAACTCCGCCCATCCCGCCCC
TAACTCCGCCCAGTTCCGCCCATTCTCCGCCCCATGGCTGACTAATTTTTTTTATTTATGCAGAGGCCGA
GGCCGCCTCGGCCTCTGAGCTATTCCAGAAGTAGTGAGGAGGCTTTTTTGGAGGCCTAGGCTTTTGCAAA
GATCGATCAAGAGACAGGATGAGGATCGTTTCGCATGATTGAACAAGATGGATTGCACGCAGGTTCTCCG
GCCGCTTGGGTGGAGAGGCTATTCGGCTATGACTGGGCACAACAGACAATCGGCTGCTCTGATGCCGCCG
TGTTCCGGCTGTCAGCGCAGGGGCGCCCGGTTCTTTTTGTCAAGACCGACCTGTCCGGTGCCCTGAATGA
ACTGCAAGACGAGGCAGCGCGGCTATCGTGGCTGGCCACGACGGGCGTTCCTTGCGCAGCTGTGCTCGAC
GTTGTCACTGAAGCGGGAAGGGACTGGCTGCTATTGGGCGAAGTGCCGGGGCAGGATCTCCTGTCATCTC
ACCTTGCTCCTGCCGAGAAAGTATCCATCATGGCTGATGCAATGCGGCGGCTGCATACGCTTGATCCGGC
TACCTGCCCATTCGACCACCAAGCGAAACATCGCATCGAGCGAGCACGTACTCGGATGGAAGCCGGTCTT
GTCGATCAGGATGATCTGGACGAAGAGCATCAGGGGCTCGCGCCAGCCGAACTGTTCGCCAGGCTCAAGG
CGAGCATGCCCGACGGCGAGGATCTCGTCGTGACCCATGGCGATGCCTGCTTGCCGAATATCATGGTGGA
AAATGGCCGCTTTTCTGGATTCATCGACTGTGGCCGGCTGGGTGTGGCGGACCGCTATCAGGACATAGCG
TTGGCTACCCGTGATATTGCTGAAGAGCTTGGCGGCGAATGGGCTGACCGCTTCCTCGTGCTTTACGGTA
TCGCCGCTCCCGATTCGCAGCGCATCGCCTTCTATCGCCTTCTTGACGAGTTCTTCTGAGCGGGACTCTG
GGGTTCGAAATGACCGACCAAGCGACGCCCAACCTGCCATCACGAGATTTCGATTCCACCGCCGCCTTCT
ATGAAAGGTTGGGCTTCGGAATCGTTTTCCGGGACGCCGGCTGGATGATCCTCCAGCGCGGGGATCTCAT
GCTGGAGTTCTTCGCCCACCCTAGGGGGAGGCTAACTGAAACACGGAAGGAGACAATACCGGAAGGAACC
CGCGCTATGACGGCAATAAAAAGACAGAATAAAACGCACGGTGTTGGGTCGTTTGTTCATAAACGCGGGG
TTCGGTCCCAGGGCTGGCACTCTGTCGATACCCCACCGAGACCCCATTGGGGCCAATACGCCCGCGTTTC
TTCCTTTTCCCCACCCCACCCCCCAAGTTCGGGTGAAGGCCCAGGGCTCGCAGCCAACGTCGGGGCGGCA
GGCCCTGCCATAGCCTCAGGTTACTCATATATACTTTAGATTGATTTAAAACTTCATTTTTAATTTAAAA
GGATCTAGGTGAAGATCCTTTTTGATAATCTCATGACCAAAATCCCTTAACGTGAGTTTTCGTTCCACTG
AGCGTCAGACCCCGTAGAAAAGATCAAAGGATCTTCTTGAGATCCTTTTTTTCTGCGCGTAATCTGCTGC
TTGCAAACAAAAAAACCACCGCTACCAGCGGTGGTTTGTTTGCCGGATCAAGAGCTACCAACTCTTTTTC
CGAAGGTAACTGGCTTCAGCAGAGCGCAGATACCAAATACTGTTCTTCTAGTGTAGCCGTAGTTAGGCCA
CCACTTCAAGAACTCTGTAGCACCGCCTACATACCTCGCTCTGCTAATCCTGTTACCAGTGGCTGCTGCC
AGTGGCGATAAGTCGTGTCTTACCGGGTTGGACTCAAGACGATAGTTACCGGATAAGGCGCAGCGGTCGG
GCTGAACGGGGGGTTCGTGCACACAGCCCAGCTTGGAGCGAACGACCTACACCGAACTGAGATACCTACA
GCGTGAGCTATGAGAAAGCGCCACGCTTCCCGAAGGGAGAAAGGCGGACAGGTATCCGGTAAGCGGCAGG
GTCGGAACAGGAGAGCGCACGAGGGAGCTTCCAGGGGGAAACGCCTGGTATCTTTATAGTCCTGTCGGGT
TTCGCCACCTCTGACTTGAGCGTCGATTTTTGTGATGCTCGTCAGGGGGGCGGAGCCTATGGAAAAACGC
CAGCAACGCGGCCTTTTTACGGTTCCTGGCCTTTTGCTGGCCTTTTGCTCACATGTTCTTTCCTGCGTTA
TCCCCTGATTCTGTGGATAACCGTATTACCGCCATGCATTAGTTATTAATAGTAATCAATTACGGGGTCA
TTAGTTCATAGCCCATATATGGAGTTCCGCGTTACATAACTTACGGTAAATGGCCCGCCTGGCTGACCGC
CCAACGACCCCCGCCCATTGACGTCAATAATGACGTATGTTCCCATAGTAACGCCAATAGGGACTTTCCA
TTGACGTCAATGGGTGGAGTATTTACGGTAAACTGCCCACTTGGCAGTACATCAAGTGTATCATATGCCA
AGTACGCCCCCTATTGACGTCAATGACGGTAAATGGCCCGCCTGGCATTATGCCCAGTACATGACCTTAT
GGGACTTTCCTACTTGGCAGTACATCTACGTATTAGTCATCGCTATTACCATGGTGATGCGGTTTTGGCA
GTACATCAATGGGCGTGGATAGCGGTTTGACTCACGGGGATTTCCAAGTCTCCACCCCATTGACGTCAAT
GGGAGTTTGTTTTGGCACCAAAATCAACGGGACTTTCCAAAATGTCGTAACAACTCCGCCCCATTGACGC
AAATGGGCGGTAGGCGTGTACGGTGGGAGGTCTATATAAGCAGCGCGTTTTGCCTGTACTGGGTCTCTCT
GGTTAGACCAGATCTGAGCCTGGGAGCTCTCTGGCTAACTAGGGAACCCACTGCTTAAGCCTCAATAAAG
CTTGCCTTGAGTGCTTCAAGTAGTGTGTGCCCGTCTGTTGTGTGACTCTGGTAACTAGAGATCCCTCAGA
CCCTTTTAGTCAGTGTGGAAAATCTCTAGCAGTGGCGCCCGAACAGGGACTTGAAAGCGAAAGGGAAACC
AGAGGAGCTCTCTCGACGCAGGACTCGGCTTGCTGAAGCGCGCACGGCAAGAGGCGAGGGGCGGCGACTG
GTGAGTACGCCAAAAATTTTGACTAGCGGAGGCTAGAAGGAGAGAGATGGGTGCGAGAGCGTCAGTATTA
AGCGGGGGAGAATTAGATCGCGATGGGAAAAAATTCGGTTAAGGCCAGGGGGAAAGAAAAAATATAAATT
AAAACATATAGTATGGGCAAGCAGGGAGCTAGAACGATTCGCAGTTAATCCTGGCCTGTTAGAAACATCA
GAAGGCTGTAGACAAATACTGGGACAGCTACAACCATCCCTTCAGACAGGATCAGAAGAACTTAGATCAT
TATATAATACAGTAGCAACCCTCTATTGTGTGCATCAAAGGATAGAGATAAAAGACACCAAGGAAGCTTT
AGACAAGATAGAGGAAGAGCAAAACAAAAGTAAGACCACCGCACAGCAAGCGGCCGGCCGCTGATCTTCA
GACCTGGAGGAGGAGATATGAGGGACAATTGGAGAAGTGAATTATATAAATATAAAGTAGTAAAAATTGA
ACCATTAGGAGTAGCACCCACCAAGGCAAAGAGAAGAGTGGTGCAGAGAGAAAAAAGAGCAGTGGGAATA
GGAGCTTTGTTCCTTGGGTTCTTGGGAGCAGCAGGAAGCACTATGGGCGCAGCGTCAATGACGCTGACGG
TACAGGCCAGACAATTATTGTCTGGTATAGTGCAGCAGCAGAACAATTTGCTGAGGGCTATTGAGGCGCA
ACAGCATCTGTTGCAACTCACAGTCTGGGGCATCAAGCAGCTCCAGGCAAGAATCCTGGCTGTGGAAAGA
TACCTAAAGGATCAACAGCTCCTGGGGATTTGGGGTTGCTCTGGAAAACTCATTTGCACCACTGCTGTGC
CTTGGAATGCTAGTTGGAGTAATAAATCTCTGGAACAGATTTGGAATCACACGACCTGGATGGAGTGGGA
CAGAGAAATTAACAATTACACAAGCTTAATACACTCCTTAATTGAAGAATCGCAAAACCAGCAAGAAAAG
AATGAACAAGAATTATTGGAATTAGATAAATGGGCAAGTTTGTGGAATTGGTTTAACATAACAAATTGGC
TGTGGTATATAAAATTATTCATAATGATAGTAGGAGGCTTGGTAGGTTTAAGAATAGTTTTTGCTGTACT
TTCTATAGTGAATAGAGTTAGGCAGGGATATTCACCATTATCGTTTCAGACCCACCTCCCAACCCCGAGG
GGACCCGACAGGCCCGAAGGAATA
